>Addgene plasmid #46359 | pTK157_mCherry-4.1G-CTD | depositor full sequence | sequence record 65991 | pTK157_mCherry-4.1G-CTD sequence 5183 bps
TAGTTATTAATAGTAATCAATTACGGGGTCATTAGTTCATAGCCCATATATGGAGTTCCGCGTTACATAA
CTTACGGTAAATGGCCCGCCTGGCTGACCGCCCAACGACCCCCGCCCATTGACGTCAATAATGACGTATG
TTCCCATAGTAACGCCAATAGGGACTTTCCATTGACGTCAATGGGTGGAGTATTTACGGTAAACTGCCCA
CTTGGCAGTACATCAAGTGTATCATATGCCAAGTACGCCCCCTATTGACGTCAATGACGGTAAATGGCCC
GCCTGGCATTATGCCCAGTACATGACCTTATGGGACTTTCCTACTTGGCAGTACATCTACGTATTAGTCA
TCGCTATTACCATGGTGATGCGGTTTTGGCAGTACATCAATGGGCGTGGATAGCGGTTTGACTCACGGGG
ATTTCCAAGTCTCCACCCCATTGACGTCAATGGGAGTTTGTTTTGGCACCAAAATCAACGGGACTTTCCA
AAATGTCGTAACAACTCCGCCCCATTGACGCAAATGGGCGGTAGGCGTGTACGGTGGGAGGTCTATATAA
GCAGAGCTGGTTTAGTGAACCGTCAGATCCGCTAGCGCTACCGGTCGCCACCATGGTGAGCAAGGGCGAG
GAGGATAACATGGCCATCATCAAGGAGTTCATGCGCTTCAAGGTGCACATGGAGGGCTCCGTGAACGGCC
ACGAGTTCGAGATCGAGGGCGAGGGCGAGGGCCGCCCCTACGAGGGCACCCAGACCGCCAAGCTGAAGGT
GACCAAGGGTGGCCCCCTGCCCTTCGCCTGGGACATCCTGTCCCCTCAGTTCATGTACGGCTCCAAGGCC
TACGTGAAGCACCCCGCCGACATCCCCGACTACTTGAAGCTGTCCTTCCCCGAGGGCTTCAAGTGGGAGC
GCGTGATGAACTTCGAGGACGGCGGCGTGGTGACCGTGACCCAGGACTCCTCCCTGCAGGACGGCGAGTT
CATCTACAAGGTGAAGCTGCGCGGCACCAACTTCCCCTCCGACGGCCCCGTAATGCAGAAGAAGACCATG
GGCTGGGAGGCCTCCTCCGAGCGGATGTACCCCGAGGACGGCGCCCTGAAGGGCGAGATCAAGCAGAGGC
TGAAGCTGAAGGACGGCGGCCACTACGACGCTGAGGTCAAGACCACCTACAAGGCCAAGAAGCCCGTGCA
GCTGCCCGGCGCCTACAACGTCAACATCAAGTTGGACATCACCTCCCACAACGAGGACTACACCATCGTG
GAACAGTACGAACGCGCCGAGGGCCGCCACTCCACCGGCGGCATGGACGAGCTGTACAAGTCCGGAGGGG
ATCGGTGGAGCTCCACCGGTGGCGGCCGCTCTAGAGAGAATCTTTATTTTCAGGGCGCCGCCAAATTCAA
AGAAACCGCTGCTGCTAAATTCGAACGCCAGCACATGGACAGCGGAGGTGGAGGTACTAGTCTCGAGAGG
ACAGAAATCTCCACCAAGGAAGTCCCCATTGTCCAAACTGAGACCAAAACCATCACATATGAGTCTCCAC
AGATTGATGGCGGGGCTGGTGGTGATTCGGGCACGTTACTGACCGCACAAACCATCACATCTGAGTCCGT
GTCAACAACGACAACCACACACATCACCAAGACTGTAAAAGGTGGAATTTCTGAAACAAGAATTGAGAAA
CGCATTGTGATCACAGGAGATGGAGATATTGATCATGACCAGGCACTGGCTCAGGCGATCAGGGAAGCCA
GAGAGCAGCACCCTGACATGTCGGTCACAAGAGTGGTGGTACACAAAGAAACAGAGTTGGCTGAGGAAGG
GGAAGATTAACCGCGGGCCCGGGATCCACCGGATCTAGATAACTGATCATAATCAGCCATACCACATTTG
TAGAGGTTTTACTTGCTTTAAAAAACCTCCCACACCTCCCCCTGAACCTGAAACATAAAATGAATGCAAT
TGTTGTTGTTAACTTGTTTATTGCAGCTTATAATGGTTACAAATAAAGCAATAGCATCACAAATTTCACA
AATAAAGCATTTTTTTCACTGCATTCTAGTTGTGGTTTGTCCAAACTCATCAATGTATCTTAACGCGTAA
ATTGTAAGCGTTAATATTTTGTTAAAATTCGCGTTAAATTTTTGTTAAATCAGCTCATTTTTTAACCAAT
AGGCCGAAATCGGCAAAATCCCTTATAAATCAAAAGAATAGACCGAGATAGGGT
[37 nt withheld, positions 2225-2261]
AAAGAACGTGGACTCCAACGTCAAAGG
[49 nt withheld, positions 2289-2337]
T
[91 nt withheld, positions 2339-2429]
G
[124 nt withheld, positions 2431-2554]
CAGGTGGCACTTTTCGGGGAAATGTGCGCGGAACCCCTATTTGTTTATTTTTCTAAATACATTCAAATAT
GTATCCGCTCATGAGACAATAACCCTGATAAATGCTTCAATAATATTGAAAAAGGAAGAGTCCTGAGGCG
GAAAGAACCAGCTGTGGAATGTGTGTCAGTTAGGGTGTGGAAAGTCCCCAGGCTCCCCAGCAGGCAGAAG
TATGCAAAGCATGCATCTCAATTAGTCAGCAACCAGGTGTGGAAAGTCCCCAGGCTCCCCAGCAGGCAGA
AGTATGCAAAGCATGCATCTCAATTAGTCAGCAACCATAGTCCCGCCCCTAACTCCGCCCATCCCGCCCC
TAACTCCGCCCAGTTCCGCCCATTCTCCGCCCCATGGCTGACTAATTTTTTTTATTTATGCAGAGGCCGA
GGCCGCCTCGGCCTCTGAGCTATTCCAGAAGTAGTGAGGAGGCTTTTTTGGAGGCCTAGGCTTTTGCAAA
GATCGATCAAGAGACAGGATGAGGATCGTTTCGCATGATTGAACAAGATGGATTGCACGCAGGTTCTCCG
GCCGCTTGGGTGGAGAGGCTATTCGGCTATGACTGGGCACAACAGACAATCGGCTGCTCTGATGCCGCCG
TGTTCCGGCTGTCAGCGCAGGGGCGCCCGGTTCTTTTTGTCAAGACCGACCTGTCCGGTGCCCTGAATGA
ACTGCAAGACGAGGCAGCGCGGCTATCGTGGCTGGCCACGACGGGCGTTCCTTGCGCAGCTGTGCTCGAC
GTTGTCACTGAAGCGGGAAGGGACTGGCTGCTATTGGGCGAAGTGCCGGGGCAGGATCTCCTGTCATCTC
ACCTTGCTCCTGCCGAGAAAGTATCCATCATGGCTGATGCAATGCGGCGGCTGCATACGCTTGATCCGGC
TACCTGCCCATTCGACCACCAAGCGAAACATCGCATCGAGCGAGCACGTACTCGGATGGAAGCCGGTCTT
GTCGATCAGGATGATCTGGACGAAGAGCATCAGGGGCTCGCGCCAGCCGAACTGTTCGCCAGGCTCAAGG
CGAGCATGCCCGACGGCGAGGATCTCGTCGTGACCCATGGCGATGCCTGCTTGCCGAATATCATGGTGGA
AAATGGCCGCTTTTCTGGATTCATCGACTGTGGCCGGCTGGGTGTGGCGGACCGCTATCAGGACATAGCG
TTGGCTACCCGTGATATTGCTGAAGAGCTTGGCGGCGAATGGGCTGACCGCTTCCTCGTGCTTTACGGTA
TCGCCGCTCCCGATTCGCAGCGCATCGCCTTCTATCGCCTTCTTGACGAGTTCTTCTGAGCGGGACTCTG
GGGTTCGAAATGACCGACCAAGCGACGCCCAACCTGCCATCACGAGATTTCGATTCCACCGCCGCCTTCT
ATGAAAGGTTGGGCTTCGGAATCGTTTTCCGGGACGCCGGCTGGATGATCCTCCAGCGCGGGGATCTCAT
GCTGGAGTTCTTCGCCCACCCTAGGGGGAGGCTAACTGAAACACGGAAGGAGACAATACCGGAAGGAACC
CGCGCTATGACGGCAATAAAAAGACAGAATAAAACGCACGGTGTTGGGTCGTTTGTTCATAAACGCGGGG
TTCGGTCCCAGGGCTGGCACTCTGTCGATACCCCACCGAGACCCCATTGGGGCCAATACGCCCGCGTTTC
TTCCTTTTCCCCACCCCACCCCCCAAGTTCGGGTGAAGGCCCAGGGCTCGCAGCCAACGTCGGGGCGGCA
GGCCCTGCCATAGCCTCAGGTTACTCATATATACTTTAGATTGATTTAAAACTTCATTTTTAATTTAAAA
GGATCTAGGTGAAGATCCTTTTTGATAATCTCATGACCAAAATCCCTTAACGTGAGTTTTCGTTCCACTG
AGCGTCAGACCCCGTAGAAAAGATCAAAGGATCTTCTTGAGATCCTTTTTTTCTGCGCGTAATCTGCTGC
TTGCAAACAAAAAAACCACCGCTACCAGCGGTGGTTTGTTTGCCGGATCAAGAGCTACCAACTCTTTTTC
CGAAGGTAACTGGCTTCAGCAGAGCGCAGATACCAAATACTGTCCTTCTAGTGTAGCCGTAGTTAGGCCA
CCACTTCAAGAACTCTGTAGCACCGCCTACATACCTCGCTCTGCTAATCCTGTTACCAGTGGCTGCTGCC
AGTGGCGATAAGTCGTGTCTTACCGGGTTGGACTCAAGACGATAGTTACCGGATAAGGCGCAGCGGTCGG
GCTGAACGGGGGGTTCGTGCACACAGCCCAGCTTGGAGCGAACGACCTACACCGAACTGAGATACCTACA
GCGTGAGCTATGAGAAAGCGCCACGCTTCCCGAAGGGAGAAAGGCGGACAGGTATCCGGTAAGCGGCAGG
GTCGGAACAGGAGAGCGCACGAGGGAGCTTCCAGGGGGAAACGCCTGGTATCTTTATAGTCCTGTCGGGT
TTCGCCACCTCTGACTTGAGCGTCGATTTTTGTGATGCTCGTCAGGGGGGCGGAGCCTATGGAAAAACGC
CAGCAACGCGGCCTTTTTACGGTTCCTGGCCTTTTGCTGGCCTTTTGCTCACATGTTCTTTCCTGCGTTA
TCCCCTGATTCTGTGGATAACCGTATTACCGCCATGCAT
Features (pLannotate 1.2.2; 18 found; start..end, strand, type, name):
     61..364     +  enhancer       CMV enhancer: human cytomegalovirus immediate early enhancer
    365..568     +  promoter       CMV promoter: human cytomegalovirus (CMV) immediate early promoter
    613..1320    +  CDS            mCherry: mCherry is a basic (constitutively fluorescent) red fluorescent protein published in 2004, derived from Discosoma sp.. It is reported to be a very rapidly-maturing monomer with low acid sensitivity.
   1347..1365    +  misc_feature   MCS (fragment): pBluescript multiple cloning site
   1366..1385    +  CDS            capTEV™ (fragment): composite tag for in vivo biotinylation, TEV protease cleavage, and 6xHis tagging
   1399..1443    +  CDS            S-Tag: affinity and epitope tag derived from pancreatic ribonuclease A
   1465..1827    +  CDS            EPB41L2 (fragment): E41L2_HUMAN - Experimental evidence at protein level: Swiss-Prot protein existence level 1. Required for dynein-dynactin complex and NUMA1 recruitment at the mitotic cell cortex during anaphase (PubMed:23870127). From Homo sapiens (Human).
   1830..1852    +  misc_feature   MCS (fragment): multiple cloning site
   1864..1948    +  CDS            large T antigen (fragment): large T antigen from SV40 (simian virus 40)
   1971..2092    +  polyA_signal   SV40 poly(A) signal: SV40 polyadenylation signal
   2126..2554    -  rep_origin     f1 ori (sequence partly withheld): f1 bacteriophage origin of replication; arrow indicates direction of (+) strand synthesis
   2581..2685    +  promoter       AmpR promoter: bla
   2687..3044    +  promoter       SV40 promoter: SV40 enhancer and early promoter
   3079..3873    +  CDS            NeoR/KanR: aminoglycoside phosphotransferase from Tn5; aph(3')-II (or nptII); confers resistance to neomycin, kanamycin, and G418 (Geneticin®)
   3894..4046    +  CDS            ble (fragment): BLE_KLEPN - Experimental evidence at protein level: Swiss-Prot protein existence level 1. Binding protein with a strong affinity to the bleomycin family of antibiotics. Binds to CL990; an antimitotic-antibiotic compound. From Klebsiella pneumoniae.
   4105..4152    +  polyA_signal   HSV TK poly(A) signal: herpes simplex virus thymidine kinase polyadenylation signal (Cole and Stacy, 1985)
   4243..4259    -  polyA_signal   bGH poly(A) signal (fragment): bovine growth hormone polyadenylation signal
   4481..5069    +  rep_origin     ori: high-copy-number ColE1/pMB1/pBR322/pUC origin of replication
