[The description below was written by a language model from this plasmid's Addgene catalogue record and pLannotate feature annotations shown in this document.]
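Description:
pTK157_mCherry-4.1G-CTD is a 5,183 bp mammalian expression plasmid built on the pEGFP-C1 backbone, in which the fluorescent protein position is occupied by mCherry rather than EGFP. It replicates in E. coli at high copy from a ColE1/pUC-type origin and also carries an f1 origin. A single NeoR/KanR gene (Tn5 aminoglycoside phosphotransferase) sits behind tandem bacterial (bla) and SV40 early promoters and is terminated by the HSV TK polyadenylation signal. This gives kanamycin resistance in bacteria and allows G418 selection in transfected mammalian cells. Short annotated fragments such as ble, bGH poly(A) and SV40 large T antigen appear to be backbone remnants or partial matches rather than functional parts.

The expression cassette uses the human CMV immediate-early enhancer and promoter to drive an N-terminal mCherry fusion, terminated by the SV40 poly(A) signal. Between mCherry and the insert, the feature table shows a linker region with a fragment matching a TEV-cleavage composite tag and a full S-Tag, suggesting an affinity or epitope module, although the catalogue entry lists only mCherry as the tag. The insert is the C-terminal domain of human 4.1G (EPB41L2), residues 886–1005, cloned between XhoI and SacII sites that are both retained.

The EPB41L2 annotation describes 4.1G as required for recruiting the dynein–dynactin complex and NuMA to the mitotic cell cortex during anaphase, and the associated publication concerns cortical dynein and spindle positioning in anaphase. The construct is therefore suited to expressing and imaging the isolated 4.1G C-terminal domain in live or fixed human cells, for example to follow its localization or examine its interactions during mitosis.
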