Addgene plasmid #46359: pTK157_mCherry-4.1G-CTD
Depositing lab: Iain Cheeseman. Depositing organization: Whitehead Institute for Biomedical Research. Publication: Cortical dynein and asymmetric membrane elongation coordinately position the spindle in anaphase. Kiyomitsu T, Cheeseman IM. Cell. 2013 Jul 18;154(2):391-402. doi: 10.1016/j.cell.2013.06.010. PubMed 23870127.
Backbone
  Vector backbone: pEGFP-C1
  Backbone size w/o insert (bp): 4000
  Total vector size (bp): 5183
  Vector type: Mammalian Expression
Growth in bacteria
  Bacterial resistance: Kanamycin, 50 μg/mL
  Growth temperature: 37°C
  Growth strain: DH5alpha
  Copy number: High Copy
Gene/Insert
  Gene/Insert name: 4.1G C-terminal domain
  Species: H. sapiens (human)
  Mutation: C-terminal domain from 886-1005 amino acids
  Entrez Gene: EPB41L2 (a.k.a. 4.1-G, 4.1G)
  Promoter: CMV
  Tag / fusion protein: mCherry (N terminal on backbone)
  Cloning method: Restriction Enzyme; 5′ cloning site XhoI (not destroyed); 3′ cloning site SacII (not destroyed)
  Sequencing primers: 5′ GGCATGGACGAGCTGTACAAG; 3′ GCATTCATTTTATGTTTCAGG
Terms and licenses: Academic/Nonprofit Terms; Industry Terms: Not Available to Industry
How to cite: pTK157_mCherry-4.1G-CTD was a gift from Iain Cheeseman (Addgene plasmid # 46359 ; http://n2t.net/addgene:46359 ; RRID:Addgene_46359)
