>Addgene plasmid #46359 | pTK157_mCherry-4.1G-CTD | addgene partial sequence | sequence record 67887 | SV40pA-R 5'-GAAATTTGTGATGCTATTGC-3'
CTGCATAACAAGTTAACAACAACAATTGCATTCATTTTATGTTTCAGGTTCAGGGGGAGGTGTGGGAGGT
TTTTTAAAGCAAGTAAAACCTCTACAAATGTGGTATGGCTGATTATGATCAGTTATCTAGATCCGGTGGA
TCCCGGGCCCGCGGTTAATCTTCCCCTTCCTCAGCCAACTCTGTTTCTTTGTGTACCACCACTCTTGTGA
CCGACATGTCAGGGTGCTGCTCTCTGGCTTCCCTGATCGCCTGAGCCAGTGCCTGGTCATGATCAATATC
TCCATCTCCTGTGATCACAATGCGTTTCTCAATTCTTGTTTCAGAAATTCCACCTTTTACAGTCTTGGTG
ATGTGTGTGGTTGTCGTTGTTGACACGGACTCAGATGTGATGGTTTGTGCGGTCAGTAACGTGCCCGAAT
CACCACCAGCCCCGCCATCAATCTGTGGAGACTCATATGTGATGGTTTTGGTCTCAGTTTGGACAATGGG
GACTTCCTTGGTGGAGATTTCTGTCCTCTCGAGACTAGTACCTCCACCTCCGCTGTCCATGTGCTGGCGT
TCGAATTTAGCAGCAGCGGTTTCTTTGAATTTGGCGGCGCCCTGAAAATAAAGATTCTCTCTAGAGCGGC
CGCCACCGGTGGAGCTCCACCGATCCCCTCCGGACTTGTACAGCTCGTCCATGCCGCCGGTGGAGTGGCG
GCCCTCGGCGCGTTCGTACTGTTCCACGATGGTGTAGTCCTCGTTGTGGGAGGTGATGTCCAACTTGATG
TTGAC
