>Addgene plasmid #46359 | pTK157_mCherry-4.1G-CTD | addgene partial sequence | sequence record 67888 | CMV-F 5'-CGCAAATGGGCGGTAGGCGTG-3'
GTGAACCGTCAGATCCGCTAGCGCTACCGGTCGCCACCATGGTGAGCAAGGGCGAGGAGGATAACATGGC
CATCATCAAGGAGTTCATGCGCTTCAAGGTGCACATGGAGGGCTCCGTGAACGGCCACGAGTTCGAGATC
GAGGGCGAGGGCGAGGGCCGCCCCTACGAGGGCACCCAGACCGCCAAGCTGAAGGTGACCAAGGGTGGCC
CCCTGCCCTTCGCCTGGGACATCCTGTCCCCTCAGTTCATGTACGGCTCCAAGGCCTACGTGAAGCACCC
CGCCGACATCCCCGACTACTTGAAGCTGTCCTTCCCCGAGGGCTTCAAGTGGGAGCGCGTGATGAACTTC
GAGGACGGCGGCGTGGTGACCGTGACCCAGGACTCCTCCCTGCAGGACGGCGAGTTCATCTACAAGGTGA
AGCTGCGCGGCACCAACTTCCCCTCCGACGGCCCCGTAATGCAGAAGAAGACCATGGGCTGGGAGGCCTC
CTCCGAGCGGATGTACCCCGAGGACGGCGCCCTGAAGGGCGAGATCAAGCAGAGGCTGAAGCTGAAGGAC
GGCGGCCACTACGACGCTGAGGTCAAGACCACCTACAAGGCCAAGAAGCCCGTGCAGCTGCCCGGCGCCT
ACAACGTCAACATCAAGTTGGACATCACCTCCCACAACGAGGACTACACCATCGTGGAACAGTACGAACG
CGCCGAGGGCCGCCACTCCACCGGCGGCATGGACGAGCTGTACAAGTCCGGAGGGGATCGGTGGAGCTCC
ACCGGTGGCGGCCGCTCTAGAGAGAATCTTTATTTTCA
